>Addgene plasmid #172285 | pEF1alpha-rTetR-bGHpA | depositor full sequence | sequence record 334117 | pEF1alpha-rTetR-bGHpA sequence 3965 bps
TGGGCAGAGCGCACATCGCCCACAGTCCCCGAGAAGTTGGGGGGAGGGGTCGGCAATTGAACCGGTGCCT
AGAGAAGGTGGCGCGGGGTAAACTGGGAAAGTGATGTCGTGTACTGGCTCCGCCTTTTTCCCGAGGGTGG
GGGAGAACCGTATATAAGTGCAGTAGTCGCCGTGAACGTTCTTTTTCGCAACGGGTTTGCCGCCAGAACA
CAGGTAAGTGCCGTGTGTGGTTCCCGCGGGCCTGGCCTCTTTACGGGTTATGGCCCTTGCGTGCCTTGAA
TTACTTCCACCTGGCTGCAGTACGTGATTCTTGATCCCGAGCTTCGGGTTGGAAGTGGGTGGGAGAGTTC
GAGGCCTTGCGCTTAAGGAGCCCCTTCGCCTCGTGCTTGAGTTGAGGCCTGGCCTGGGCGCTGGGGCCGC
CGCGTGCGAATCTGGTGGCACCTTCGCGCCTGTCTCGCTGCTTTCGATAAGTCTCTAGCCATTTAAAATT
TTTGATGACCTGCTGCGACGCTTTTTTTCTGGCAAGATAGTCTTGTAAATGCGGGCCAAGATCTGCACAC
TGGTATTTCGGTTTTTGGGGCCGCGGGCGGCGACGGGGCCCGTGCGTCCCAGCGCACATGTTCGGCGAGG
CGGGGCCTGCGAGCGCGGCCACCGAGAATCGGACGGGGGTAGTCTCAAGCTGGCCGGCCTGCTCTGGTGC
CTGGCCTCGCGCCGCCGTGTATCGCCCCGCCCTGGGCGGCAAGGCTGGCCCGGTCGGCACCAGTTGCGTG
AGCGGAAAGATGGCCGCTTCCCGGCCCTGCTGCAGGGAGCTCAAAATGGAGGACGCGGCGCTCGGGAGAG
CGGGCGGGTGAGTCACCCACACAAAGGAAAAGGGCCTTTCCGTCCTCAGCCGTCGCTTCATGTGACTCCA
CGGAGTACCGGGCGCCGTCCAGGCACCTCGATTAGTTCTCGAGCTTTTGGAGTACGTCGTCTTTAGGTTG
GGGGGAGGGGTTTTATGCGATGGAGTTTCCCCACACTGAGTGGGTGGAGACTGAAGTTAGGCCAGCTTGG
CACTTGATGTAATTCTCCTTGGAATTTGCCCTTTTTGAGTTTGGATCTTGGTTCATTCTCAAGCCTCAGA
CAGTGGTTCAAAGTTTTTTTCTTCCATTTCAGGTGTCGTGAGGATCCACCATGTCTAGACTGGACAAGAG
CAAAGTCATAAACGGCGCTCTGGAATTACTCAATGGAGTCGGTATCGAAGGCCTGACGACAAGGAAACTC
GCTCAAAAGCTGGGAGTTGAGCAGCCTACCCTGTACTGGCACGTGAAGAACAAGCGGGCCCTGCTCGATG
CCCTGCCAATCGAGATGCTGGACAGGCATCATACCCACTTCTGCCCCCTGGAAGGCGAGTCATGGCAAGA
CTTTCTGCGGAACAACGCCAAGTCATTCCGCTGTGCTCTCCTCTCACATCGCGACGGGGCTAAAGTGCAT
CTCGGCACCCGCCCAACAGAGAAACAGTACGAAACCCTGGAAAATCAGCTCGCGTTCCTGTGTCAGCAAG
GCTTCTCCCTGGAGAACGCACTGTACGCTCTGTCCGCCGTGGGCCACTTTACACTGGGCTGCGTATTGGA
GGAACAGGAGCATCAAGTAGCAAAAGAGGAAAGAGAGACACCTACCACCGATTCTATGCCCCCACTTCTG
AGACAAGCAATTGAGCTGTTCGACCGGCAGGGAGCCGAACCTGCCTTCCTTTTCGGCCTGGAACTAATCA
TATGTGGCCTGGAGAAACAGCTAAAGTGCGAAAGCGGCGGGCCGGCCGACGCCCTTGACGATTTTGACTT
AGACATGCTCCCAGCCGATGCCCTTGACGACTTTGACCTTGATATGCTGCCTGCTGACGCTCTTGACGAT
TTTGACCTTGACATGCTCCCCGGGTAAAAGCTTCTGTGCCTTCTAGTTGCCAGCCATCTGTTGTTTGCCC
CTCCCCCGTGCCTTCCTTGACCCTGGAAGGTGCCACTCCCACTGTCCTTTCCTAATAAAATGAGGAAATT
GCATCGCATTGTCTGAGTAGGTGTCATTCTATTCTGGGGGGTGGGGTGGGGCAGGACAGCAAGGGGGAGG
ATTGGGAAGACAATAGCAGGCATGCTGGGGATGCGGTGGGCTCTATGGACATGTGAGCAAAAGGCCAGCA
AAAGGCCAGGAACCGTAAAAAGGCCGCGTTGCTGGCGTTTTTCCATAGGCTCCGCCCCCCTGACGAGCAT
CACAAAAATCGACGCTCAAGTCAGAGGTGGCGAAACCCGACAGGACTATAAAGATACCAGGCGTTTCCCC
CTGGAAGCTCCCTCGTGCGCTCTCCTGTTCCGACCCTGCCGCTTACCGGATACCTGTCCGCCTTTCTCCC
TTCGGGAAGCGTGGCGCTTTCTCATAGCTCACGCTGTAGGTATCTCAGTTCGGTGTAGGTCGTTCGCTCC
AAGCTGGGCTGTGTGCACGAACCCCCCGTTCAGCCCGACCGCTGCGCCTTATCCGGTAACTATCGTCTTG
AGTCCAACCCGGTAAGACACGACTTATCGCCACTGGCAGCAGCCACTGGTAACAGGATTAGCAGAGCGAG
GTATGTAGGCGGTGCTACAGAGTTCTTGAAGTGGTGGCCTAACTACGGCTACACTAGAAGAACAGTATTT
GGTATCTGCGCTCTGCTGAAGCCAGTTACCTTCGGAAAAAGAGTTGGTAGCTCTTGATCCGGCAAACAAA
CCACCGCTGGTAGCGGTGGTTTTTTTGTTTGCAAGCAGCAGATTACGCGCAGAAAAAAAGGATCTCAAGA
AGATCCTTTGATCTTTTCTACGGGGTCTGACGCTCAGTGGAACGAAAACTCACGTTAAGGGATTTTGGTC
ATGAGATTATCAAAAAGGATCTTCACCTAGATCCTTTTAAATTAAAAATGAAGTTTTAAATCAATCTAAA
GTATATATGAGTAAACTTGGTCTGACAGTTACCAATGCTTAATCAGTGAGGCACCTATCTCAGCGATCTG
TCTATTTCGTTCATCCATAGTTGCCTGACTCCCCGTCGTGTAGATAACTACGATACGGGAGGGCTTACCA
TCTGGCCCCAGTGCTGCAATGATACCGCGAGACCCACGCTCACCGGCTCCAGATTTATCAGCAATAAACC
AGCCAGCCGGAAGGGCCGAGCGCAGAAGTGGTCCTGCAACTTTATCCGCCTCCATCCAGTCTATTAATTG
TTGCCGGGAAGCTAGAGTAAGTAGTTCGCCAGTTAATAGTTTGCGCAACGTTGTTGCCATTGCTACAGGC
ATCGTGGTGTCACGCTCGTCGTTTGGTATGGCTTCATTCAGCTCCGGTTCCCAACGATCAAGGCGAGTTA
CATGATCCCCCATGTTGTGCAAAAAAGCGGTTAGCTCCTTCGGTCCTCCGATCGTTGTCAGAAGTAAGTT
GGCCGCAGTGTTATCACTCATGGTTATGGCAGCACTGCATAATTCTCTTACTGTCATGCCATCCGTAAGA
TGCTTTTCTGTGACTGGTGAGTACTCAACCAAGTCATTCTGAGAATAGTGTATGCGGCGACCGAGTTGCT
CTTGCCCGGCGTCAATACGGGATAATACCGCGCCACATAGCAGAACTTTAAAAGTGCTCATCATTGGAAA
ACGTTCTTCGGGGCGAAAACTCTCAAGGATCTTACCGCTGTTGAGATCCAGTTCGATGTAACCCACTCGT
GCACCCAACTGATCTTCAGCATCTTTTACTTTCACCAGCGTTTCTGGGTGAGCAAAAACAGGAAGGCAAA
ATGCCGCAAAAAAGGGAATAAGGGCGACACGGAAATGTTGAATACTCATACTCTTCCTTTTTCAATATTA
TTGAAGCATTTATCAGGGTTATTGTCTCATGAGCGGATACATATTTGAATGTATTTAGAAAAATAAACAA
ATAGGGGTTCCGCGCACATTTCCCCGAAAAGTGCCACCTGACGTC
Features (pLannotate 1.2.2; 7 found; start..end, strand, type, name):
      2..213     +  promoter       EF-1α core promoter: core promoter for human elongation factor EF-1α
    214..1152    +  intron         EF-1α intron A: intron upstream of the start codon of human EF-1α
   1171..1917    +  CDS            rtTA-Advanced: improved tetracycline-controlled transactivator In the Tet-On® system, rtTA-Advanced binds to the Tet-responsive element and stimulates transcription only in the presence of tetracycline or doxycycline.
   1924..2148    +  polyA_signal   bGH poly(A) signal: bovine growth hormone polyadenylation signal
   2210..2798    -  rep_origin     ori: high-copy-number ColE1/pMB1/pBR322/pUC origin of replication
   2969..3829    -  CDS            AmpR: β-lactamase; bla; confers resistance to ampicillin, carbenicillin, and related antibiotics
   3830..3934    -  promoter       AmpR promoter: bla
