>Addgene plasmid #172285 | pEF1alpha-rTetR-bGHpA | addgene full sequence | sequence record 340294 | Addgene NGS Result
GGGCAGAGCGCACATCGCCCACAGTCCCCGAGAAGTTGGGGGGAGGGGTCGGCAATTGAACCGGTGCCTA
GAGAAGGTGGCGCGGGGTAAACTGGGAAAGTGATGTCGTGTACTGGCTCCGCCTTTTTCCCGAGGGTGGG
GGAGAACCGTATATAAGTGCAGTAGTCGCCGTGAACGTTCTTTTTCGCAACGGGTTTGCCGCCAGAACAC
AGGTAAGTGCCGTGTGTGGTTCCCGCGGGCCTGGCCTCTTTACGGGTTATGGCCCTTGCGTGCCTTGAAT
TACTTCCACCTGGCTGCAGTACGTGATTCTTGATCCCGAGCTTCGGGTTGGAAGTGGGTGGGAGAGTTCG
AGGCCTTGCGCTTAAGGAGCCCCTTCGCCTCGTGCTTGAGTTGAGGCCTGGCCTGGGCGCTGGGGCCGCC
GCGTGCGAATCTGGTGGCACCTTCGCGCCTGTCTCGCTGCTTTCGATAAGTCTCTAGCCATTTAAAATTT
TTGATGACCTGCTGCGACGCTTTTTTTCTGGCAAGATAGTCTTGTAAATGCGGGCCAAGATCTGCACACT
GGTATTTCGGTTTTTGGGGCCGCGGGCGGCGACGGGGCCCGTGCGTCCCAGCGCACATGTTCGGCGAGGC
GGGGCCTGCGAGCGCGGCCACCGAGAATCGGACGGGGGTAGTCTCAAGCTGGCCGGCCTGCTCTGGTGCC
TGGCCTCGCGCCGCCGTGTATCGCCCCGCCCTGGGCGGCAAGGCTGGCCCGGTCGGCACCAGTTGCGTGA
GCGGAAAGATGGCCGCTTCCCGGCCCTGCTGCAGGGAGCTCAAAATGGAGGACGCGGCGCTCGGGAGAGC
GGGCGGGTGAGTCACCCACACAAAGGAAAAGGGCCTTTCCGTCCTCAGCCGTCGCTTCATGTGACTCCAC
GGAGTACCGGGCGCCGTCCAGGCACCTCGATTAGTTCTCGAGCTTTTGGAGTACGTCGTCTTTAGGTTGG
GGGGAGGGGTTTTATGCGATGGAGTTTCCCCACACTGAGTGGGTGGAGACTGAAGTTAGGCCAGCTTGGC
ACTTGATGTAATTCTCCTTGGAATTTGCCCTTTTTGAGTTTGGATCTTGGTTCATTCTCAAGCCTCAGAC
AGTGGTTCAAAGTTTTTTTCTTCCATTTCAGGTGTCGTGAGGATCCACCATGTCTAGACTGGACAAGAGC
AAAGTCATAAACGGCGCTCTGGAATTACTCAATGGAGTCGGTATCGAAGGCCTGACGACAAGGAAACTCG
CTCAAAAGCTGGGAGTTGAGCAGCCTACCCTGTACTGGCACGTGAAGAACAAGCGGGCCCTGCTCGATGC
CCTGCCAATCGAGATGCTGGACAGGCATCATACCCACTTCTGCCCCCTGGAAGGCGAGTCATGGCAAGAC
TTTCTGCGGAACAACGCCAAGTCATTCCGCTGTGCTCTCCTCTCACATCGCGACGGGGCTAAAGTGCATC
TCGGCACCCGCCCAACAGAGAAACAGTACGAAACCCTGGAAAATCAGCTCGCGTTCCTGTGTCAGCAAGG
CTTCTCCCTGGAGAACGCACTGTACGCTCTGTCCGCCGTGGGCCACTTTACACTGGGCTGCGTATTGGAG
GAACAGGAGCATCAAGTAGCAAAAGAGGAAAGAGAGACACCTACCACCGATTCTATGCCCCCACTTCTGA
GACAAGCAATTGAGCTGTTCGACCGGCAGGGAGCCGAACCTGCCTTCCTTTTCGGCCTGGAACTAATCAT
ATGTGGCCTGGAGAAACAGCTAAAGTGCGAAAGCGGCGGGCCGGCCGACGCCCTTGACGATTTTGACTTA
GACATGCTCCCAGCCGATGCCCTTGACGACTTTGACCTTGATATGCTGCCTGCTGACGCTCTTGACGATT
TTGACCTTGACATGCTCCCCGGGTAAAAGCTTCTGTGCCTTCTAGTTGCCAGCCATCTGTTGTTTGCCCC
TCCCCCGTGCCTTCCTTGACCCTGGAAGGTGCCACTCCCACTGTCCTTTCCTAATAAAATGAGGAAATTG
CATCGCATTGTCTGAGTAGGTGTCATTCTATTCTGGGGGGTGGGGTGGGGCAGGACAGCAAGGGGGAGGA
TTGGGAAGACAATAGCAGGCATGCTGGGGATGCGGTGGGCTCTATGGCCATGGGAGCAAAAGGCCAGCAA
AAGGCCAGGAACCGTAAAAAGGCCGCGTTGCTGGCGTTTTTCCATAGGCTCCGCCCCCCTGACGAGCATC
ACAAAAATCGACGCTCAAGTCAGAGGTGGCGAAACCCGACAGGACTATAAAGATACCAGGCGTTTCCCCC
TGGAAGCTCCCTCGTGCGCTCTCCTGTTCCGACCCTGCCGCTTACCGGATACCTGTCCGCCTTTCTCCCT
TCGGGAAGCGTGGCGCTTTCTCATAGCTCACGCTGTAGGTATCTCAGTTCGGTGTAGGTCGTTCGCTCCA
AGCTGGGCTGTGTGCACGAACCCCCCGTTCAGCCCGACCGCTGCGCCTTATCCGGTAACTATCGTCTTGA
GTCCAACCCGGTAAGACACGACTTATCGCCACTGGCAGCAGCCACTGGTAACAGGATTAGCAGAGCGAGG
TATGTAGGCGGTGCTACAGAGTTCTTGAAGTGGTGGCCTAACTACGGCTACACTAGAAGAACAGTATTTG
GTATCTGCGCTCTGCTGAAGCCAGTTACCTTCGGAAAAAGAGTTGGTAGCTCTTGATCCGGCAAACAAAC
CACCGCTGGTAGCGGTGGTTTTTTTGTTTGCAAGCAGCAGATTACGCGCAGAAAAAAAGGATCTCAAGAA
GATCCTTTGATCTTTTCTACGGGGTCTGACGCTCAGTGGAACGAAAACTCACGTTAAGGGATTTTGGTCA
TGAGATTATCAAAAAGGATCTTCACCTAGATCCTTTTAAATTAAAAATGAAGTTTTAAATCAATCTAAAG
TATATATGAGTAAACTTGGTCTGACAGTTACCAATGCTTAATCAGTGAGGCACCTATCTCAGCGATCTGT
CTATTTCGTTCATCCATAGTTGCCTGACTCCCCGTCGTGTAGATAACTACGATACGGGAGGGCTTACCAT
CTGGCCCCAGTGCTGCAATGATACCGCGAGACCCACGCTCACCGGCTCCAGATTTATCAGCAATAAACCA
GCCAGCCGGAAGGGCCGAGCGCAGAAGTGGTCCTGCAACTTTATCCGCCTCCATCCAGTCTATTAATTGT
TGCCGGGAAGCTAGAGTAAGTAGTTCGCCAGTTAATAGTTTGCGCAACGTTGTTGCCATTGCTACAGGCA
TCGTGGTGTCACGCTCGTCGTTTGGTATGGCTTCATTCAGCTCCGGTTCCCAACGATCAAGGCGAGTTAC
ATGATCCCCCATGTTGTGCAAAAAAGCGGTTAGCTCCTTCGGTCCTCCGATCGTTGTCAGAAGTAAGTTG
GCCGCAGTGTTATCACTCATGGTTATGGCAGCACTGCATAATTCTCTTACTGTCATGCCATCCGTAAGAT
GCTTTTCTGTGACTGGTGAGTACTCAACCAAGTCATTCTGAGAATAGTGTATGCGGCGACCGAGTTGCTC
TTGCCCGGCGTCAATACGGGATAATACCGCGCCACATAGCAGAACTTTAAAAGTGCTCATCATTGGAAAA
CGTTCTTCGGGGCGAAAACTCTCAAGGATCTTACCGCTGTTGAGATCCAGTTCGATGTAACCCACTCGTG
CACCCAACTGATCTTCAGCATCTTTTACTTTCACCAGCGTTTCTGGGTGAGCAAAAACAGGAAGGCAAAA
TGCCGCAAAAAAGGGAATAAGGGCGACACGGAAATGTTGAATACTCATACTCTTCCTTTTTCAATATTAT
TGAAGCATTTATCAGGGTTATTGTCTCATGAGCGGATACATATTTGAATGTATTTAGAAAAATAAACAAA
TAGGGGTTCCGCGCACATTTCCCCGAAAAGTGCCACCTGACGTCT
Features (pLannotate 1.2.2; 7 found; start..end, strand, type, name):
      1..212     +  promoter       EF-1α core promoter: core promoter for human elongation factor EF-1α
    213..1151    +  intron         EF-1α intron A: intron upstream of the start codon of human EF-1α
   1170..1916    +  CDS            rtTA-Advanced: improved tetracycline-controlled transactivator In the Tet-On® system, rtTA-Advanced binds to the Tet-responsive element and stimulates transcription only in the presence of tetracycline or doxycycline.
   1923..2147    +  polyA_signal   bGH poly(A) signal: bovine growth hormone polyadenylation signal
   2209..2797    -  rep_origin     ori: high-copy-number ColE1/pMB1/pBR322/pUC origin of replication
   2968..3828    -  CDS            AmpR: β-lactamase; bla; confers resistance to ampicillin, carbenicillin, and related antibiotics
   3829..3933    -  promoter       AmpR promoter: bla
