[The description below was written by a language model from this plasmid's Addgene catalogue record and pLannotate feature annotations shown in this document.]
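Description:
pEF1alpha-rTetR-bGHpA is a compact plasmid of about 4 kb built on a pEF1alpha backbone for constitutive expression of the reverse tetracycline-controlled transactivator. It is maintained in E. coli through a high-copy ColE1/pUC-type origin of replication and selected with ampicillin via a β-lactamase gene driven by its own bla promoter. The catalogue lists the vector type as bacterial expression, but the annotated expression cassette is made entirely of mammalian regulatory elements, so bacteria appear to serve only for propagation. No eukaryotic selection marker, viral element or episomal origin is annotated, which implies delivery by transfection or a similar route rather than packaging into a virus.

The payload is a single transcription unit. The human EF-1α core promoter, followed by EF-1α intron A, which normally lies upstream of the start codon and supports strong ubiquitous expression, drives an open reading frame of roughly 750 bp that the record calls rTetR. The feature annotation identifies it as rtTA-Advanced, an improved Tet-On transactivator. A bovine growth hormone polyadenylation signal terminates the transcript. The transactivator binds Tet-responsive elements and stimulates transcription only when tetracycline or doxycycline is present, so this plasmid supplies the regulator half of a Tet-On system and would be paired with a separate construct carrying a gene of interest under a Tet-responsive promoter. No such response element, tag or reporter is present here. The depositor sequence and the repository's sequencing result give the same feature layout, offset by one base.
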