Addgene plasmid #172285: pEF1alpha-rTetR-bGHpA
Purpose: Constitutive expression of reverse tetracycline-controlled transactivator
Depositing lab: Patrik Verstreken. Depositing organization: Vlaams Instituut voor Biotechnologie (VIB, vzw).
Backbone
  Vector backbone: pEF1alpha
  Backbone size w/o insert (bp): 3239
  Vector type: Bacterial Expression
Growth in bacteria
  Bacterial resistance: Ampicillin, 100 μg/mL
  Growth temperature: 37°C
  Growth strain: DH5alpha
  Copy number: High Copy
Gene/Insert
  Gene/Insert name: rTetR
  Species: Other
  Insert size (bp): 746
  Promoter: EF1alpha
  Cloning method: Restriction Enzyme; 5′ cloning site unknown (unknown if destroyed)
Terms and licenses: Academic/Nonprofit Terms; Industry Terms: Not Available to Industry
How to cite: pEF1alpha-rTetR-bGHpA was a gift from Patrik Verstreken (Addgene plasmid # 172285 ; http://n2t.net/addgene:172285 ; RRID:Addgene_172285)
